>Addgene plasmid #129832 | pRDAX-329 C-Tag miRFP670[1] L32 {Esp3I(2x)} EBPF2 | depositor full sequence | sequence record 249210 | Full Sequence
CCTGCCTCCAGGCCTCAATATTGGCCATTAGCCATATTATTCATTGGTTATATAGCATAAATCAATATTG
GCTATTGGCCATTGCATACGTTGTATCTATATCATAATATGTACATTTATATTGGCTCATGTCCAATATG
ACCGCCATGTTGGCATTGATTATTGACTAGTTATTAATAGTAATCAATTACGGGGTCATTAGTTCATAGC
CCATATATGGAGTTCCGCGTTACATAACTTACGGTAAATGGCCCGCCTGGCTGACCGCCCAACGACCCCC
GCCCATTGACGTCAATAATGACGTATGTTCCCATAGTAACGCCAATAGGGACTTTCCATTGACGTCAATG
GGTGGAGTATTTACGGTAAACTGCCCACTTGGCAGTACATCAAGTGTATCATATGCCAAGTCCGCCCCCT
ATTGACGTCAATGACGGTAAATGGCCCGCCTGGCATTATGCCCAGTACATGACCTTACGGGACTTTCCTA
CTTGGCAGTACATCTACGTATTAGTCATCGCTATTACCATGGTGATGCGGTTTTGGCAGTACACCAATGG
GCGTGGATAGCGGTTTGACTCACGGGGATTTCCAAGTCTCCACCCCATTGACGTCAATGGGAGTTTGTTT
TGGCACCAAAATCAACGGGACTTTCCAAAATGTCGTAATAACCCCGCCCCGTTGACGCAAATGGGCGGTA
GGCGTGTACGGTGGGAGGTCTATATAAGCAGAGCTCGTTTAGTGAACCGTCAGATCACTAGAAGCTTTAT
TGCGGTAGTTTATCACAGTTAAATTGCTAACGCAGTCAGTGCTTCTGACACAACAGTCTCGAACTTAAGC
TGCAGAAGTTGGTCGTGAGGCACTGGGCAGGTAAGTATCAAGGTTACAAGACAGGTTTAAGGAGACCAAT
AGAAACTGGGCTTGTCGAGACAGAGAAGACTCTTGCGTTTCTGATAGGCACCTATTGGTCTTACTGACAT
CCACTTTGCCTTTCTCTCCACAGGTGTCCACTCCCAGGCCACCCGAGACGCCGAGGCACGCCGTCTCCGA
CGTGGGTGGCGGAGGGAGCGAAGGCGGCGGATCCGGAGGGCCTGGCTCTGGCGGAGAGGGGAGCGCTGGA
GGCGGGTCAGCCGGTGGTGGGAGTGTGGCTGGGCATGCTAGCGGTTCTCCTGCCTTTGGCACCGCTAGTC
ACTCCAACTGCGAGCACGAGGAGATCCATCTTGCTGGGAGTATCCAGCCTCACGGAGCCCTTCTGGTCGT
TAGCGAACACGATCACCGTGTGATTCAGGCAAGCGCGAATGCAGCCGAGTTCCTCAACCTGGGCAGTGTG
CTGGGAGTTCCCTTGGCCGAAATCGACGGAGATCTGCTGATCAAGATTCTGCCCCATCTCGATCCGACAG
CTGAAGGCATGCCAGTAGCAGTTAGGTGTCGCATTGGGAATCCGTCCACCGAGTATTGCGGTCTGATGCA
TAGGCCACCAGAAGGAGGGCTGATTATCGAGCTGGAAAGAGCGGGACCCTAAGAATTCAGATCCGCCCCT
CTCCCTCCCCCCCCCCTAACGTTACTGGCCGAAGCCGCTTGGAATAAGGCCGGTGTGCGTTTGTCTATAT
GTTATTTTCCACCATATTGCCGTCTTTTGGCAATGTGAGGGCCCGGAAACCTGGCCCTGTCTTCTTGACG
AGCATTCCTAGGGGTCTTTCCCCTCTCGCCAAAGGAATGCAAGGTCTGTTGAATGTCGTGAAGGAAGCAG
TTCCTCTGGTAGCTTCTTGAAGACAAACAACGTCTGTAGCGACCCTTTGCAGGCAGCGGAACCCCCCACC
TGGCGACAGGTGCCTCTGCGGCCAAAAGCCACGTGTATAAGATACACCTGCAAAGGCGGCACAACCCCAG
TGCCACGTTGTGAGTTGGATAGTTGTGGAAAGAGTCAAATGGCTCTCCTCAAGCGTATTCAACAAGGGGC
TGAAGGATGCCCAGAAGGTACCCCATTGTATGGGATCTGATCTGGGGCCTCGGTACACATGCTTTACATG
TGTTTAGTCGAGGTTAAAAAAACGTCTAGGCCCCCCGAACCACGGGGACGTGGTTTTCCTTTGAAAAACA
CGATGATAATATGGCCACAACCATGGTGAGCAAGGGCGAGGAGCTGTTCACCGGGGTGGTGCCCATCCTG
GTCGAGCTGGACGGCGACGTAAACGGCCACAAGTTCAGCGTGAGGGGCGAGGGCGAGGGCGATGCCACCA
ACGGCAAGCTGACCCTGAAGTTCATCTGCACCACCGGCAAGCTGCCCGTGCCCTGGCCCACCCTCGTGAC
CACCCTGAGCCACGGCGTGCAGTGCTTCGCCCGCTACCCCGACCACATGAAGCAGCACGACTTCTTCAAG
TCCGCCATGCCCGAAGGCTACGTCCAGGAGCGCACCATCTTCTTCAAGGACGACGGCACCTACAAGACCC
GCGCCGAGGTGAAGTTCGAGGGCGACACCCTGGTGAACCGCATCGAGCTGAAGGGCGTCGACTTCAAGGA
GGACGGCAACATCCTGGGGCACAAGCTGGAGTACAACTTCAACAGCCACAACATCTATATCATGGCCGTC
AAGCAGAAGAACGGCATCAAGGTGAACTTCAAGATCCGCCACAACGTGGAGGACGGCAGCGTGCAGCTCG
CCGACCACTACCAGCAGAACACCCCCATCGGCGACGGCCCCGTGCTGCTGCCCGACAGCCACTACCTGAG
CACCCAGTCCGTGCTGAGCAAAGACCCCAACGAGAAGCGCGATCACATGGTCCTGCTGGAGTTCCGCACC
GCCGCCGGGATCACTCTCGGCATGGACGAGCTGTACAAGTAAACCGGTGCTCGAGGTACCGATGAATAGC
TAAGGTCGAGGCCGCAGGTAAGTATCAAGGTTACAAGACAGGTTTAAGGAGACCAATAGAAACTGGGCTT
GTCGAGACAGAGAAGACTCTTGCGTTTCTGATAGGCACCTATTGGTCTTACTGACATCCACTTTGCCTTT
CTCTCCACAGGTGTCGACAATCAACCTCTGGATTACAAAATTTGTGAAAGATTGACTGGTATTCTTAACT
ATGTTGCTCCTTTTACGCTATGTGGATACGCTGCTTTAATGCCTTTGTATCATGCTATTGCTTCCCGTAT
GGCTTTCATTTTCTCCTCCTTGTATAAATCCTGGTTGCTGTCTCTTTATGAGGAGTTGTGGCCCGTTGTC
AGGCAACGTGGCGTGGTGTGCACTGTGTTTGCTGACGCAACCCCCACTGGTTGGGGCATTGCCACCACCT
GTCAGCTCCTTTCCGGGACTTTCGCTTTCCCCCTCCCTATTGCCACGGCGGAACTCATCGCCGCCTGCCT
TGCCCGCTGCTGGACAGGGGCTCGGCTGTTGGGCACTGACAATTCCGTGGTGTTGTCGGGGAAGCTGACG
TCCTTTCCATGGCTGCTCGCCTGTGTTGCCACCTGGATTCTGCGCGGGACGTCCTTCTGCTACGTCCCTT
CGGCCCTCAATCCAGCGGACCTTCCTTCCCGCGGCCTGCTGCCGGCTCTGCGGCCTCTTCCGCGTCTTCG
CCTTCGCCCTCAGACGAGTCGGATCTCCCTTTGGGCCGCCTCCCCGCCTGGAATTCGAGCTCGGTACGAT
CAGCCTCGACTGTGCCTTCTAGTTGCCAGCCATCTGTTGTTTGCCCCTCCCCCGTGCCTTCCTTGACCCT
GGAAGGTGCCACTCCCACTGTCCTTTCCTAATAAAATGAGGAAATTGCATCGCATTGTCTGAGTAGGTGT
CATTCTATTCTGGGGGGTGGGGTGGGGCAGGACAGCAAGGGGGAGGATTGGGAAGACAATAGCCCAGCTT
TTGTTCCCTTTAGTGAGGGTTAATTGCGCGCTTGGCGTAATCATGGTCATAGCTGTTTCCTGTGTGAAAT
TGTTATCCGCTAATTCACTCCTCAGGTGCAGGCTGCCTATCAGAAGGTGGTGGCTGGTGTGGCCAATGCC
CTGGCTCACAAATACCACTGAGATCTTTTTCCCTCTGCCAAAAATTATGGGGACATCATGAAGCCCCTTG
AGCATCTGACTTCTGGCTAATAAAGGAAATTTATTTTCATTGCAATAGTGTGTTGGAATTTTTTGTGTCT
CTCACTCGGAAGGACATATGGGAGGGCAAATCATTTAAAACATCAGAATGAGTATTTGGTTTAGAGTTTG
GCAACATATGCCCATATGCTGGCTGCCATGAACAAAGGTTGGCTATAAAGAGGTCATCAGTATATGAAAC
AGCCCCCTGCTGTCCATTCCTTATTCCATAGAAAAGCCTTGACTTGAGGTTAGATTTTTTTTATATTTTG
TTTTGTGTTATTTTTTTCTTTAACATCCCTAAAATTTTCCTTACATGTTTTACTAGCCAGATTTTTCCTC
CTCTCCTGACTACTCCCAGTCATAGCTGTCCCTCTTCTCTTATGGAGATCGGCCGGCCGCCGGCGTCGAC
GCGCGCGGCCGCGGCGCGCCGTTGCTGGCGTTTTTCCATAGGCTCCGCCCCCCTGACGAGCATCACAAAA
ATCGACGCTCAAGTCAGAGGTGGCGAAACCCGACAGGACTATAAAGATACCAGGCGTTTCCCCCTGGAAG
CTCCCTCGTGCGCTCTCCTGTTCCGACCCTGCCGCTTACCGGATACCTGTCCGCCTTTCTCCCTTCGGGA
AGCGTGGCGCTTTCTCATAGCTCACGCTGTAGGTATCTCAGTTCGGTGTAGGTCGTTCGCTCCAAGCTGG
GCTGTGTGCACGAACCCCCCGTTCAGCCCGACCGCTGCGCCTTATCCGGTAACTATCGTCTTGAGTCCAA
CCCGGTAAGACACGACTTATCGCCACTGGCAGCAGCCACTGGTAACAGGATTAGCAGAGCGAGGTATGTA
GGCGGTGCTACAGAGTTCTTGAAGTGGTGGCCTAACTACGGCTACACTAGAAGAACAGTATTTGGTATCT
GCGCTCTGCTGAAGCCAGTTACCTTCGGAAAAAGAGTTGGTAGCTCTTGATCCGGCAAACAAACCACCGC
TGGTAGCGGTGGTTTTTTTGTTTGCAAGCAGCAGATTACGCGCAGAAAAAAAGGATCTCAAGAAGATCCT
TTGATCTTTTCTACGGGGTCTGACGCTCAGTGGAACGAAAACTCACGTTAAGGGATTTTGGTCATGAGAT
TATCAAAAAGGATCTTCACCTAGATCCTTTTAAATTAAAAATGAAGTTTTAAATCAATCTAAAGTATATA
TGAGTAAACTTGGTCTGACAGTTACCAATGCTTAATCAGTGAGGCACCTATCTCAGCGATCTGTCTATTT
CGTTCATCCATAGTTGCCTGACTCCCCGTCGTGTAGATAACTACGATACGGGAGGGCTTACCATCTGGCC
CCAGTGCTGCAATGATACCGCGAGACCCACGCTCACCGGCTCCAGATTTATCAGCAATAAACCAGCCAGC
CGGAAGGGCCGAGCGCAGAAGTGGTCCTGCAACTTTATCCGCCTCCATCCAGTCTATTAATTGTTGCCGG
GAAGCTAGAGTAAGTAGTTCGCCAGTTAATAGTTTGCGCAACGTTGTTGCCATTGCTACAGGCATCGTGG
TGTCACGCTCGTCGTTTGGTATGGCTTCATTCAGCTCCGGTTCCCAACGATCAAGGCGAGTTACATGATC
CCCCATGTTGTGCAAAAAAGCGGTTAGCTCCTTCGGTCCTCCGATCGTTGTCAGAAGTAAGTTGGCCGCA
GTGTTATCACTCATGGTTATGGCAGCACTGCATAATTCTCTTACTGTCATGCCATCCGTAAGATGCTTTT
CTGTGACTGGTGAGTACTCAACCAAGTCATTCTGAGAATAGTGTATGCGGCGACCGAGTTGCTCTTGCCC
GGCGTCAATACGGGATAATACCGCGCCACATAGCAGAACTTTAAAAGTGCTCATCATTGGAAAACGTTCT
TCGGGGCGAAAACTCTCAAGGATCTTACCGCTGTTGAGATCCAGTTCGATGTAACCCACTCGTGCACCCA
ACTGATCTTCAGCATCTTTTACTTTCACCAGCGTTTCTGGGTGAGCAAAAACAGGAAGGCAAAATGCCGC
AAAAAAGGGAATAAGGGCGACACGGAAATGTTGAATACTCATACTCTTCCTTTTTCAATATTATTGAAGC
ATTTATCAGGGTTATTGTCTCATGAGCGGATACATATTTGAATGTATTTAGAAAAATAAACAAATAGGGG
TTCCGCGCACATTTCCCCGAAAAGTGCCACCTGACGTCTAAGAAACCATTATTATCATGACATTAACCTA
TAAAAATAGGCGTATCACGAGGCCCTTTCGTCTACGCGCGCGCCGGCGGCGCGCCGTCGACGGCCGGCCG
CGGCCGCG
Features (pLannotate 1.2.2; 16 found; start..end, strand, type, name):
    154..531     +  enhancer       CMV enhancer: human cytomegalovirus immediate early enhancer
    533..732     +  promoter       CMV promoter: human cytomegalovirus (CMV) immediate early promoter
    871..1003    +  intron         chimeric intron: chimera between introns from human β-globin and immunoglobulin heavy chain genes
   1154..1519    +  CDS            miRFP670 (fragment): miRFP670 is a basic (constitutively fluorescent) near ir fluorescent protein published in 2016, derived from Rhodopseudomonas palustris. It has low acid sensitivity. It requires the cofactor biliverdin for fluorescence.
   1536..2122    +  misc_feature   IRES2: internal ribosome entry site (IRES) of the encephalomyocarditis virus (EMCV)
   2123..2842    +  CDS            EBFP2: enhanced blue variant of GFP (Ai et al., 2007) mammalian codon-optimized
   2888..3020    +  intron         chimeric intron: chimera between introns from human β-globin and immunoglobulin heavy chain genes
   3029..3617    +  misc_feature   WPRE: woodchuck hepatitis virus posttranscriptional regulatory element
   3621..3637    +  misc_feature   MCS (fragment): pUC18/19 multiple cloning site
   3650..3761    +  polyA_signal   bGH poly(A) signal: bovine growth hormone polyadenylation signal
   3857..3875    -  promoter       T3 promoter: promoter for bacteriophage T3 RNA polymerase
   3934..4008    +  CDS            HBB (fragment): HBB_PONPY - Experimental evidence at transcript level: Swiss-Prot protein existence level 2. Involved in oxygen transport from the lung to the various peripheral tissues. From Pongo pygmaeus (Bornean orangutan).
   4079..4134    +  polyA_signal   β-globin poly(A) signal: rabbit β-globin polyadenylation signal (Gil and Proudfoot, 1987)
   4513..5101    -  rep_origin     ori: high-copy-number ColE1/pMB1/pBR322/pUC origin of replication
   5272..6132    -  CDS            AmpR: β-lactamase; bla; confers resistance to ampicillin, carbenicillin, and related antibiotics
   6133..6237    -  promoter       AmpR promoter: bla
