[The description below was written by a language model from this plasmid's Addgene catalogue record and pLannotate feature annotations shown in this document.]
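Description:
pRDAX-329 C-Tag miRFP670[1] L32 {Esp3I(2x)} EBPF2 is a custom-built mammalian expression plasmid of about 6.4 kb designed as a recipient vector for protein–protein interaction assays based on bimolecular or trimolecular fluorescence complementation (BiFC/TriFC). It is maintained in E. coli through a high-copy ColE1/pUC-type origin and selected with ampicillin via the β-lactamase gene under its own promoter. No mammalian selection marker is annotated.

The expression unit is driven by the human CMV immediate-early enhancer and promoter followed by a chimeric β-globin/immunoglobulin intron, which generally improves transcript processing and expression. Downstream lies a fragment of miRFP670, a near-infrared, biliverdin-dependent fluorescent protein derived from a Rhodopseudomonas palustris bacteriophytochrome; the catalogue lists mouse as the insert species, which does not match this annotation. The name suggests that this is the first split fragment ("[1]"), intended as a C-terminal tag joined through a linker ("L32"), with a pair of Esp3I type IIS sites for seamless insertion of a gene of interest. These sites and the linker are not annotated in the feature table, so their exact positions are not stated. Fluorescence would be reconstituted only when a partner protein carrying the complementary fragment brings the halves together.

An EMCV IRES2 then directs translation of EBFP2 from the same transcript, giving a blue reporter that marks transfected cells and allows normalisation independently of the interaction signal. The cassette finishes with a second chimeric intron, a WPRE to boost transcript levels, and a bGH polyadenylation signal. A further β-globin fragment and rabbit β-globin poly(A) signal lie downstream, along with a T3 promoter.
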