Addgene plasmid #129832: pRDAX-329 C-Tag miRFP670[1] L32 {Esp3I(2x)} EBPF2
Purpose: PPI (BiFC/TriFC) assay vector
Depositing lab: Gary Lewin. Depositing organization: Max-Delbrueck-Centrum fuer Molekulare Medizin (MDC).
Backbone
  Vector backbone: custom built
  Vector type: Mammalian Expression
Growth in bacteria
  Bacterial resistance: Ampicillin, 100 μg/mL
  Growth temperature: 37°C
  Growth strain: DH5alpha
  Copy number: High Copy
Gene/Insert
  Gene/Insert name: miRFP670
  Species: M. musculus (mouse)
  Cloning method: Restriction Enzyme; 5′ cloning site unknown (unknown if destroyed); 3′ cloning site unknown (unknown if destroyed)
Terms and licenses: Academic/Nonprofit Terms; Industry Terms: Not Available to Industry
How to cite: pRDAX-329 C-Tag miRFP670[1] L32 {Esp3I(2x)} EBPF2 was a gift from Gary Lewin (Addgene plasmid # 129832 ; http://n2t.net/addgene:129832 ; RRID:Addgene_129832)
